>Addgene plasmid #218676 | CpX-1 | addgene full sequence | sequence record 435303 | Addgene NGS Result
ATCCGGATATAGTTCCTCCTTTCAGCAAAAAACCCCTCAAGACCCGTTTAGAGGCCCCAAGGGGTTATGC
TAGTTATTGCTCAGCGGTGGCAGCAGCCAACTCAGCTTCCTTTCGGGCTTTGTTAGCAGCCGGATCTCAG
TGGTGGTGGTGGTGGTGCTCGAGTCACTATTACTTCTTGAACATGTCCTGCAGTGGCCCAGGCAGGTACT
TGATGACAGTGTCCAGGATGCTCTCATCTTCCTCCTCGGGCTCGTCCCCACAGCCTGGTGGGATAGCCTT
CTTGGGTCGAGTCAGGCTGCCTTCTGAGTTGGCCTCCATGGCTGCCTGAGCCTCAGCCTCACGCTCCTCC
TTCTTCTTGATGCCATACTTATCTCGTATGCCCTGCCGCATGACCTCACGTTCTGCCTCCATCTTGGCAT
ACTTTGCTTTGCGCTCCTCCTCTGCCTGCCGCAGTGCCTCCTGCCGCTCCTCCTCCTTCTTGGCGGCATC
GGGGTCCTTCTCCTCATCACCCCCAAGCATCTTCCCCATATCCTTGGTGGCCCCTCCCAGGGCTTGTTTC
ATCACGAACTCCATATGGCTGCCGCGCGGCACCAGGCCGCTGCTGTGATGATGATGATGATGGCTGCTGC
CCATGGTATATCTCCTTCTTAAAGTTAAACAAAATTATTTCTAGAGGGGAATTGTTATCCGCTCACAATT
CCCCTATAGTGAGTCGTATTAATTTCGCGGGATCGAGATCTCGATCCTCTACGCCGGACGCATCGTGGCC
GGCATCACCGGCGCCACAGGTGCGGTTGCTGGCGCCTATATCGCCGACATCACCGATGGGGAAGATCGGG
CTCGCCACTTCGGGCTCATGAGCGCTTGTTTCGGCGTGGGTATGGTGGCAGGCCCCGTGGCCGGGGGACT
GTTGGGCGCCATCTCCTTGCATGCACCATTCCTTGCGGCGGCGGTGCTCAACGGCCTCAACCTACTACTG
GGCTGCTTCCTAATGCAGGAGTCGCATAAGGGAGAGCGTCGAGATCCCGGACACCATCGAATGGCGCAAA
ACCTTTCGCGGTATGGCATGATAGCGCCCGGAAGAGAGTCAATTCAGGGTGGTGAATGTGAAACCAGTAA
CGTTATACGATGTCGCAGAGTATGCCGGTGTCTCTTATCAGACCGTTTCCCGCGTGGTGAACCAGGCCAG
CCACGTTTCTGCGAAAACGCGGGAAAAAGTGGAAGCGGCGATGGCGGAGCTGAATTACATTCCCAACCGC
GTGGCACAACAACTGGCGGGCAAACAGTCGTTGCTGATTGGCGTTGCCACCTCCAGTCTGGCCCTGCACG
CGCCGTCGCAAATTGTCGCGGCGATTAAATCTCGCGCCGATCAACTGGGTGCCAGCGTGGTGGTGTCGAT
GGTAGAACGAAGCGGCGTCGAAGCCTGTAAAGCGGCGGTGCACAATCTTCTCGCGCAACGCGTCAGTGGG
CTGATCATTAACTATCCGCTGGATGACCAGGATGCCATTGCTGTGGAAGCTGCCTGCACTAATGTTCCGG
CGTTATTTCTTGATGTCTCTGACCAGACACCCATCAACAGTATTATTTTCTCCCATGAAGACGGTACGCG
ACTGGGCGTGGAGCATCTGGTCGCATTGGGTCACCAGCAAATCGCGCTGTTAGCGGGCCCATTAAGTTCT
GTCTCGGCGCGTCTGCGTCTGGCTGGCTGGCATAAATATCTCACTCGCAATCAAATTCAGCCGATAGCGG
AACGGGAAGGCGACTGGAGTGCCATGTCCGGTTTTCAACAAACCATGCAAATGCTGAATGAGGGCATCGT
TCCCACTGCGATGCTGGTTGCCAACGATCAGATGGCGCTGGGCGCAATGCGCGCCATTACCGAGTCCGGG
CTGCGCGTTGGTGCGGATATCTCGGTAGTGGGATACGACGATACCGAAGACAGCTCATGTTATATCCCGC
CGTTAACCACCATCAAACAGGATTTTCGCCTGCTGGGGCAAACCAGCGTGGACCGCTTGCTGCAACTCTC
TCAGGGCCAGGCGGTGAAGGGCAATCAGCTGTTGCCCGTCTCACTGGTGAAAAGAAAAACCACCCTGGCG
CCCAATACGCAAACCGCCTCTCCCCGCGCGTTGGCCGATTCATTAATGCAGCTGGCACGACAGGTTTCCC
GACTGGAAAGCGGGCAGTGAGCGCAACGCAATTAATGTAAGTTAGCTCACTCATTAGGCACCGGGATCTC
GACCGATGCCCTTGAGAGCCTTCAACCCAGTCAGCTCCTTCCGGTGGGCGCGGGGCATGACTATCGTCGC
CGCACTTATGACTGTCTTCTTTATCATGCAACTCGTAGGACAGGTGCCGGCAGCGCTCTGGGTCATTTTC
GGCGAGGACCGCTTTCGCTGGAGCGCGACGATGATCGGCCTGTCGCTTGCGGTATTCGGAATCTTGCACG
CCCTCGCTCAAGCCTTCGTCACTGGTCCCGCCACCAAACGTTTCGGCGAGAAGCAGGCCATTATCGCCGG
CATGGCGGCCCCACGGGTGCGCATGATCGTGCTCCTGTCGTTGAGGACCCGGCTAGGCTGGCGGGGTTGC
CTTACTGGTTAGCAGAATGAATCACCGATACGCGAGCGAACGTGAAGCGACTGCTGCTGCAAAACGTCTG
CGACCTGAGCAACAACATGAATGGTCTTCGGTTTCCGTGTTTCGTAAAGTCTGGAAACGCGGAAGTCAGC
GCCCTGCACCATTATGTTCCGGATCTGCATCGCAGGATGCTGCTGGCTACCCTGTGGAACACCTACATCT
GTATTAACGAAGCGCTGGCATTGACCCTGAGTGATTTTTCTCTGGTCCCGCCGCATCCATACCGCCAGTT
GTTTACCCTCACAACGTTCCAGTAACCGGGCATGTTCATCATCAGTAACCCGTATCGTGAGCATCCTCTC
TCGTTTCATCGGTATCATTACCCCCATGAACAGAAATCCCCCTTACACGGAGGCATCAGTGACCAAACAG
GAAAAAACCGCCCTTAACATGGCCCGCTTTATCAGAAGCCAGACATTAACGCTTCTGGAGAAACTCAACG
AGCTGGACGCGGATGAACAGGCAGACATCTGTGAATCGCTTCACGACCACGCTGATGAGCTTTACCGCAG
CTGCCTCGCGCGTTTCGGTGATGACGGTGAAAACCTCTGACACATGCAGCTCCCGGAGACGGTCACAGCT
TGTCTGTAAGCGGATGCCGGGAGCAGACAAGCCCGTCAGGGCGCGTCAGCGGGTGTTGGCGGGTGTCGGG
GCGCAGCCATGACCCAGTCACGTAGCGATAGCGGAGTGTATACTGGCTTAACTATGCGGCATCAGAGCAG
ATTGTACTGAGAGTGCACCATTGCGGTGTGAAATACCGCACAGATGCGTAAGGAGAAAATACCGCATCAG
GCGCTCTTCCGCTTCCTCGCTCACTGACTCGCTGCGCTCGGTCGTTCGGCTGCGGCGAGCGGTATCAGCT
CACTCAAAGGCGGTAATACGGTTATCCACAGAATCAGGGGATAACGCAGGAAAGAACATGTGAGCAAAAG
GCCAGCAAAAGGCCAGGAACCGTAAAAAGGCCGCGTTGCTGGCGTTTTTCCATAGGCTCCGCCCCCCTGA
CGAGCATCACAAAAATCGACGCTCAAGTCAGAGGTGGCGAAACCCGACAGGACTATAAAGATACCAGGCG
TTTCCCCCTGGAAGCTCCCTCGTGCGCTCTCCTGTTCCGACCCTGCCGCTTACCGGATACCTGTCCGCCT
TTCTCCCTTCGGGAAGCGTGGCGCTTTCTCATAGCTCACGCTGTAGGTATCTCAGTTCGGTGTAGGTCGT
TCGCTCCAAGCTGGGCTGTGTGCACGAACCCCCCGTTCAGCCCGACCGCTGCGCCTTATCCGGTAACTAT
CGTCTTGAGTCCAACCCGGTAAGACACGACTTATCGCCACTGGCAGCAGCCACTGGTAACAGGATTAGCA
GAGCGAGGTATGTAGGCGGTGCTACAGAGTTCTTGAAGTGGTGGCCTAACTACGGCTACACTAGAAGGAC
AGTATTTGGTATCTGCGCTCTGCTGAAGCCAGTTACCTTCGGAAAAAGAGTTGGTAGCTCTTGATCCGGC
AAACAAACCACCGCTGGTAGCGGTGGTTTTTTTGTTTGCAAGCAGCAGATTACGCGCAGAAAAAAAGGAT
CTCAAGAAGATCCTTTGATCTTTTCTACGGGGTCTGACGCTCAGTGGAACGAAAACTCACGTTAAGGGAT
TTTGGTCATGAACAATAAAACTGTCTGCTTACATAAACAGTAATACAAGGGGTGTTATGAGCCATATTCA
ACGGGAAACGTCTTGCTCTAGGCCGCGATTAAATTCCAACATGGATGCTGATTTATATGGGTATAAATGG
GCTCGCGATAATGTCGGGCAATCAGGTGCGACAATCTATCGATTGTATGGGAAGCCCGATGCGCCAGAGT
TGTTTCTGAAACATGGCAAAGGTAGCGTTGCCAATGATGTTACAGATGAGATGGTCAGACTAAACTGGCT
GACGGAATTTATGCCTCTTCCGACCATCAAGCATTTTATCCGTACTCCTGATGATGCATGGTTACTCACC
ACTGCGATCCCCGGGAAAACAGCATTCCAGGTATTAGAAGAATATCCTGATTCAGGTGAAAATATTGTTG
ATGCGCTGGCAGTGTTCCTGCGCCGGTTGCATTCGATTCCTGTTTGTAATTGTCCTTTTAACAGCGATCG
CGTATTTCGTCTCGCTCAGGCGCAATCACGAATGAATAACGGTTTGGTTGATGCGAGTGATTTTGATGAC
GAGCGTAATGGCTGGCCTGTTGAACAAGTCTGGAAAGAAATGCATAAACTTTTGCCATTCTCACCGGATT
CAGTCGTCACTCATGGTGATTTCTCACTTGATAACCTTATTTTTGACGAGGGGAAATTAATAGGTTGTAT
TGATGTTGGACGAGTCGGAATCGCAGACCGATACCAGGATCTTGCCATCCTATGGAACTGCCTCGGTGAG
TTTTCTCCTTCATTACAGAAACGGCTTTTTCAAAAATATGGTATTGATAATCCTGATATGAATAAATTGC
AGTTTCATTTGATGCTCGATGAGTTTTTCTAAGAATTAATTCATGAGCGGATACATATTTGAATGTATTT
AGAAAAATAAACAAATAGGGGTTCCGCGCACATTTCCCCGAAAAGTGCCACCTAAATTGTAAGCGTTAAT
ATTTTGTTAAAATTCGCGTTAAATTTTTGTTAAATCAGCTCATTTTTTAACCAATAGGCCGAAATCGGCA
AAATCCCTTATAAATCAAAAGAATAGACCGAGATAGGGT
[37 nt withheld, positions 5360-5396]
AAAGAACGTGGACTCCAACGTCAAAGG
[49 nt withheld, positions 5424-5472]
T
[91 nt withheld, positions 5474-5564]
G
[124 nt withheld, positions 5566-5689]
CCCATTCGCCA
Features (pLannotate 1.2.2; 21 found; start..end, strand, type, name):
     26..73      -  terminator     T7 terminator: transcription terminator for bacteriophage T7 RNA polymerase
     81..130     -  CDS            SET1 (fragment): solubility-enhancement tag derived from T7 phage gene 10B
    140..157     -  CDS            9xHis (fragment): 9xHis affinity tag
    173..574     -  CDS            Cplx1: CPLX1_MOUSE - Experimental evidence at protein level: Swiss-Prot protein existence level 1. Positively regulates a late step in exocytosis of various cytoplasmic vesicles, such as synaptic vesicles and other secretory vesicles (PubMed:23345244). Organizes the SNAREs into a cross-linked zigzag topology that, when interposed between the vesicle and plasma membranes, is incompatible with fusion, thereby preventing SNAREs from releasing neurotransmitters until an action potential arrives at the synapse (PubMed:23345244). Also involved in glucose-induced secretion of insulin by pancreatic beta-cell
    578..595     -  CDS            thrombin site: thrombin recognition and cleavage site
    606..622     -  CDS            capTEV™ (fragment): composite tag for in vivo biotinylation, TEV protease cleavage, and 6xHis tagging
    641..663     -  RBS            RBS: efficient ribosome binding site from bacteriophage T7 gene 10 (Olins and Rangwala, 1989)
    678..702     -  protein_bind   lac operator: The lac repressor binds to the lac operator to inhibit transcription in E. coli. This inhibition can be relieved by adding lactose or isopropyl-β-D-thiogalactopyranoside (IPTG). lac repressor encoded by lacI
    703..721     -  promoter       T7 promoter: promoter for bacteriophage T7 RNA polymerase
    743..1022    +  CDS            TcR (fragment): tetracycline efflux protein; tet; confers resistance to tetracycline
   1030..1107    +  promoter       lacI promoter: lacI
   1108..2190    +  CDS            lacI: lac repressor; lacI; The lac repressor binds to the lac operator to inhibit transcription in E. coli. This inhibition can be relieved by adding lactose or isopropyl-β-D-thiogalactopyranoside (IPTG).
   2203..2224    +  protein_bind   CAP binding site: CAP binding activates transcription in the presence of cAMP. E. coli catabolite activator protein
   2239..2530    +  CDS            TcR (fragment): tetracycline efflux protein; tet; confers resistance to tetracycline
   2602..2982    -  CDS            YPB1_ECOLX: Protein predicted: Swiss-Prot protein existence level 4. From Escherichia coli.
   2999..3190    +  CDS            rop: Rop protein, which maintains plasmids at low copy number; rop
   3292..3431    +  misc_feature   bom: basis of mobility region from pBR322
   3617..4205    -  rep_origin     ori: high-copy-number ColE1/pMB1/pBR322/pUC origin of replication
   4327..5142    +  CDS            KanR: aminoglycoside phosphotransferase; aph(3')-Ia; confers resistance to kanamycin in bacteria or G418 (Geneticin®) in eukaryotes
   5151..5208    -  promoter       AmpR promoter (fragment): bla
   5261..5689    -  rep_origin     f1 ori (sequence partly withheld): f1 bacteriophage origin of replication; arrow indicates direction of (+) strand synthesis
