[The description below was written by a language model from this plasmid's Addgene catalogue record and pLannotate feature annotations shown in this document.]
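Description:
CpX-1 is a bacterial expression plasmid built on the pET28a backbone for producing rat complexin-1 (Cplx1) in E. coli. The sequenced record is about 5.7 kb and carries the usual pET architecture. A ColE1/pBR322-type origin, together with the rop gene and the bom region, provides replication, and a kanamycin resistance gene (aminoglycoside phosphotransferase) provides selection. An f1 phage origin is also present. The short tetracycline-resistance fragments and the AmpR promoter fragment flagged by the annotation are non-functional backbone remnants, not working markers.

The complexin-1 coding sequence sits in a T7 expression cassette made up of a T7 promoter followed by a lac operator, the phage T7 gene 10 ribosome binding site, the open reading frame, and a T7 terminator. The plasmid-borne lacI gene supplies lac repressor, so transcription is held off until IPTG is added. Expression also requires a host that provides T7 RNA polymerase. The automated annotation matched the insert to the mouse Cplx1 protein entry, whereas the catalogue states it is the rat gene. The catalogue lists an N-terminal 6xHis tag from the backbone, consistent with the His-containing fragment annotated upstream of a thrombin cleavage site that directly precedes the insert. This arrangement allows metal-affinity purification followed by tag removal. A further His-tag fragment is annotated downstream of the insert, as is typical of pET28a, but the record does not say whether it is translated.

Complexin-1 binds SNARE complexes and regulates a late step in synaptic vesicle exocytosis. The associated publication concerns observing association and fusion of isolated synaptic vesicles ex vivo, which suggests the plasmid supplies purified recombinant complexin-1 for such assays.
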