Addgene plasmid #218676: CpX-1
Purpose: Expresses complexin-1 in bacteria
Depositing lab: Axel Brunger. Depositing organization: Stanford University. Publication: Observing isolated synaptic vesicle association and fusion ex vivo. Leitz J, Wang C, Esquivies L, Peters JJ, Gopal N, Pfuetzner RA, Wang AL, Brunger AT. Nat Protoc. 2024 Jul 2. doi: 10.1038/s41596-024-01014-x. PubMed 38956381.
Backbone
  Vector backbone: pET28a
  Vector type: Bacterial Expression
Growth in bacteria
  Bacterial resistance: Kanamycin, 50 μg/mL
  Growth temperature: 37°C
  Growth strain: DH5alpha
  Copy number: Unknown
Gene/Insert
  Gene/Insert name: Rat complexin-1
  Species: R. norvegicus (rat)
  Entrez Gene: Cplx1
  Tag / fusion protein: 6 his (N terminal on backbone)
Terms and licenses: Academic/Nonprofit Terms; Industry Terms: Not Available to Industry
How to cite: CpX-1 was a gift from Axel Brunger (Addgene plasmid # 218676 ; http://n2t.net/addgene:218676 ; RRID:Addgene_218676)
